Addgene plasmid #164137: Lenti-pNFkB::Cre-mRuby3
Purpose: Lentiviral construct for building stable cell lines expressing Cre recombinase and mRuby3 in the presence of TNFa
Depositing lab: Hyongbum Kim. Depositing organization: Yonsei University Health System. Publication: Recording of elapsed time and temporal information about biological events using Cas9. Park J, Lim JM, Jung I, Heo SJ, Park J, Chang Y, Kim HK, Jung D, Yu JH, Min S, Yoon S, Cho SR, Park T, Kim HH. Cell. 2021 Jan 28. pii: S0092-8674(21)00014-3. doi: 10.1016/j.cell.2021.01.014. PubMed 33539780.
Backbone
  Vector backbone: lentiCas9-Blast plasmid (Addgene #52962)
  Backbone size w/o insert (bp): 8000
  Total vector size (bp): 10000
  Vector type: Mammalian Expression, Lentiviral, Cre/Lox, CRISPR, Synthetic Biology
Growth in bacteria
  Bacterial resistance: Ampicillin, 100 μg/mL
  Growth temperature: 37°C
  Growth strain: NEB Stable
  Copy number: High Copy
Gene/Insert
  Gene/Insert name: NFkB promoter-Cre-T2A-mRuby3 (alt names: Nuclear factor-kappaB promoter; Cre recombinase)
  Species: Synthetic
  Promoter: NFkB synthetic promoter
  Cloning method: Unknown
  Sequencing primers: 5′ CAGTGCAGGGGAAAGAATAGTAGAC
Terms and licenses: Academic/Nonprofit Terms; Industry Terms: Not Available to Industry
How to cite: Lenti-pNFkB::Cre-mRuby3 was a gift from Hyongbum Kim (Addgene plasmid # 164137 ; http://n2t.net/addgene:164137 ; RRID:Addgene_164137)
