[The description below was written by a language model from this plasmid's Addgene catalogue record and pLannotate feature annotations shown in this document.]
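Description:
Lenti-pNFkB::Cre-mRuby3 is a roughly 10 kb lentiviral transfer plasmid built on the lentiCas9-Blast backbone, designed to make stable mammalian cell lines that report and act on NF-κB signalling. It is maintained in E. coli through a high-copy ColE1/pUC-type origin and ampicillin resistance (AmpR). The backbone also carries an f1 origin and an SV40 promoter/origin plus EM7-driven BleoR cassette lying outside the proviral region. The viral genome is transcribed from a CMV enhancer/promoter fused to a truncated HIV-1 5' LTR. It contains the Ψ packaging signal with a partial gag fragment, the RRE for Rev-dependent nuclear export, and the cPPT/CTS. It ends in a truncated 3' LTR followed by a bGH polyadenylation signal. Packaging functions must be supplied in trans.

According to the catalogue entry, the payload is a synthetic NF-κB-responsive promoter driving Cre-T2A-mRuby3. The feature table does not annotate the promoter itself or the T2A. Unannotated gaps upstream of Cre, just after a fragment of a transcriptional pause site, and between Cre and mRuby3 are consistent with their positions. A short HA-tag fragment is detected directly after the Cre coding sequence, and a WPRE downstream of mRuby3 enhances transcript expression. The T2A lets both proteins be produced from one transcript, so NF-κB activation, for example by TNFα, yields Cre recombinase together with red fluorescence that marks responding cells. No blasticidin marker is annotated within the provirus, so the record does not indicate how transduced cells would be selected by drug. The construct converts a transient inflammatory signal into a permanent loxP recombination event, and was deposited in connection with work on Cas9-based recording of the timing of biological events.
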