Features (pLannotate 1.2.2; 34 found; start..end, strand, type, name):
     89..206     +  misc_feature   cPPT/CTS: central polypurine tract and central termination sequence of HIV-1
    256..276     +  misc_feature   pause site (fragment): RNA polymerase II transcriptional pause signal from the human α2 globin gene
    521..1546    +  CDS            cre: RECR_BPP1 - Experimental evidence at protein level: Swiss-Prot protein existence level 1. Catalyzes site-specific recombination between two 34-base- pair LOXP sites. Its role is to maintain the phage genome as a monomeric unit-copy plasmid in the lysogenic state. From Escherichia phage P1 (Bacteriophage P1).
   1547..1573    +  CDS            3xHA (fragment): three tandem HA epitope tags
   1643..2353    +  CDS            mRuby3: mRuby3 is a basic (constitutively fluorescent) red fluorescent protein published in 2016, derived from Entacmaea quadricolor. It has low acid sensitivity.
   2357..2378    +  misc_feature   MCS (fragment): pBluescript multiple cloning site
   2381..2969    +  misc_feature   WPRE: woodchuck hepatitis virus posttranscriptional regulatory element
   2906..3487    +  CDS            nef (fragment): NEF_HV1H2 - Experimental evidence at protein level: Swiss-Prot protein existence level 1. Extracellular Nef protein targets CD4(+) T-lymphocytes for apoptosis by interacting with CXCR4 surface receptors. From Human immunodeficiency virus type 1 group M subtype B (isolate HXB2) (HIV-1).
   3494..3674    +  LTR            5' LTR (truncated): truncated 5' long terminal repeat (LTR) from HIV-1
   3706..3930    +  polyA_signal   bGH poly(A) signal: bovine growth hormone polyadenylation signal
   3934..3955    +  promoter       SV40 promoter (fragment): SV40 enhancer and early promoter
   3976..4404    +  rep_origin     f1 ori (sequence partly withheld): f1 bacteriophage origin of replication; arrow indicates direction of (+) strand synthesis
   4431..4502    +  promoter       SV40 promoter (fragment): SV40 enhancer and early promoter
   4503..4574    +  promoter       SV40 promoter (fragment): SV40 enhancer and early promoter
   4578..4712    +  rep_origin     SV40 ori: SV40 origin of replication
   4774..4821    +  promoter       EM7 promoter: synthetic bacterial promoter&nbsp
   4840..5214    +  CDS            BleoR: antibiotic-binding protein; Sh ble from Streptoalloteichus hindustanus; confers resistance to bleomycin, phleomycin, and Zeocin™
   5224..5349    +  CDS            ble (fragment): BLE_KLEPN - Experimental evidence at protein level: Swiss-Prot protein existence level 1. Binding protein with a strong affinity to the bleomycin family of antibiotics. Binds to CL990; an antimitotic-antibiotic compound. From Klebsiella pneumoniae.
   5344..5465    +  polyA_signal   SV40 poly(A) signal: SV40 polyadenylation signal
   5538..5554    -  protein_bind   lac operator: The lac repressor binds to the lac operator to inhibit transcription in E. coli. This inhibition can be relieved by adding lactose or isopropyl-β-D-thiogalactopyranoside (IPTG). lac repressor encoded by lacI
   5562..5592    -  promoter       lac promoter: promoter for the E. coli lac operon
   5607..5628    -  protein_bind   CAP binding site: CAP binding activates transcription in the presence of cAMP. E. coli catabolite activator protein
   5641..5733    -  CDS            lacI (fragment): lac repressor; lacI; The lac repressor binds to the lac operator to inhibit transcription in E. coli. This inhibition can be relieved by adding lactose or isopropyl-β-D-thiogalactopyranoside (IPTG).
   5916..6504    -  rep_origin     ori: high-copy-number ColE1/pMB1/pBR322/pUC origin of replication
   6675..7535    -  CDS            AmpR: β-lactamase; bla; confers resistance to ampicillin, carbenicillin, and related antibiotics
   7536..7640    -  promoter       AmpR promoter: bla
   7699..7751    -  misc_feature   bom (fragment): basis of mobility region from pBR322
   7906..8285    +  enhancer       CMV enhancer: human cytomegalovirus immediate early enhancer
   8286..8485    +  promoter       CMV promoter: human cytomegalovirus (CMV) immediate early promoter
   8503..8683    +  LTR            5' LTR (truncated): truncated 5' long terminal repeat (LTR) from HIV-1
   8730..8855    +  misc_feature   HIV-1 Ψ: packaging signal of human immunodeficiency virus type 1
   8839..9202    +  CDS            HIV-1 gag (fragment): gag protein from human immunodeficiency virus 1; gag
   9348..9581    +  misc_feature   RRE: The Rev response element (RRE) of HIV-1 allows for Rev-dependent mRNA export from the nucleus to the cytoplasm.
   9958..39      +  CDS            Rev (fragment) (across the origin): human immunodeficiency virus 1 (HIV-1) Rev protein; rev; enhances nuclear export of unspliced and incompletely spliced viral mRNAs
>Addgene plasmid #164137 | Lenti-pNFkB::Cre-mRuby3 | addgene full sequence | sequence record 323778 | Addgene NGS Result
GAGAGACAGAGACAGATCCATTCGATTAGTGAACGGATCGGCACTGCGTGCGCCAATTCTGCAGACAAAT
GGCAGTATTCATCCACAATTTTAAAAGAAAAGGGGGGATTGGGGGGTACAGTGCAGGGGAAAGAATAGTA
GACATAATAGCAACAGACATACAAACTAAAGAATTACAAAAACAAATTACAAAAATTCAAAATTTTCGGG
TTTATTACAGGGACAGCAGAGATCCAGTTTGGTTAATTAGCTAGACAGGTGCCAGAACATTTCTCTATCG
ATAGGTACCGGGGACTTTCCGGGAATTTCCGGGGACTTTCCGGGAATTTCCGGGAATTTCCGGGGACTTT
CCGGGAATTTCCGGGGACTTTCCGGGAATTTCCAGATCTGGCCTCGGCGGCCAAGCTTGCTAGCGGGGGG
CTATAAAAGGGGGTGGGGGCGTTCGTCCTCACTCTAGTTCTGCGATCTAAGTAAGCTTGGCATTACCGGT
GCCACCATGCCCAAGAAGAAGAGGAAGGTGTCCAATCTCCTGACTGTTCACCAGAACCTCCCTGCGCTGC
CAGTAGATGCCACTAGCGATGAGGTCAGGAAAAATCTCATGGATATGTTTAGGGATAGACAGGCGTTTTC
TGAACACACCTGGAAAATGCTGCTTAGCGTGTGCCGATCCTGGGCAGCCTGGTGTAAGCTGAACAATCGC
AAATGGTTCCCCGCCGAGCCGGAGGACGTGCGCGATTACCTGCTGTATCTCCAGGCAAGAGGGCTGGCTG
TCAAGACTATCCAGCAGCACTTGGGCCAACTGAATATGCTGCATCGACGCAGCGGGCTCCCCCGGCCTAG
CGATTCAAACGCAGTCTCCCTTGTTATGAGGAGAATTAGAAAGGAAAACGTAGATGCGGGTGAGAGGGCT
AAGCAGGCTCTCGCTTTTGAGCGGACTGATTTCGACCAGGTCAGATCCCTGATGGAGAACAGCGATCGGT
GCCAGGACATCAGGAACCTCGCATTTCTGGGAATTGCATATAACACACTTCTGCGCATAGCTGAGATCGC
CCGGATCAGAGTGAAAGACATCAGTCGAACGGACGGCGGCCGGATGCTTATTCATATTGGACGCACAAAG
ACATTGGTCAGCACCGCTGGCGTTGAAAAGGCCTTGTCCCTGGGCGTAACGAAGCTGGTGGAAAGATGGA
TCTCAGTGTCCGGCGTGGCTGACGACCCTAATAATTACTTGTTCTGTCGAGTGAGAAAAAACGGAGTCGC
CGCGCCCTCTGCCACCAGCCAATTGAGTACACGGGCCCTTGAAGGGATCTTTGAGGCAACCCACCGACTC
ATATACGGAGCCAAGGATGACAGTGGCCAGAGGTATCTCGCCTGGTCAGGTCATTCTGCTAGGGTGGGGG
CCGCACGAGACATGGCGCGGGCAGGAGTCTCCATACCAGAGATTATGCAAGCTGGAGGTTGGACAAATGT
GAACATCGTTATGAACTATATCCGCAATCTTGACTCTGAAACCGGGGCCATGGTGAGACTGCTCGAAGAT
GGTGACTACCCATACGATGTTCCAGATTACGCTGGATCCGGCAGTGGAGAGGGCAGAGGAAGTCTGCTAA
CATGCGGTGACGTCGAGGAGAATCCTGGCCCAATGGTGTCTAAGGGCGAAGAGCTGATCAAGGAAAATAT
GCGTATGAAGGTGGTCATGGAAGGTTCGGTCAACGGCCACCAATTCAAATGCACAGGTGAAGGAGAAGGC
AGACCGTACGAGGGAACTCAAACCATGAGGATCAAAGTCATCGAGGGAGGACCCCTGCCATTTGCCTTTG
ACATTCTTGCCACGTCGTTCATGTATGGCAGCCGTACTTTTATCAAGTACCCGGCCGACATCCCTGATTT
CTTTAAACAGTCCTTTCCTGAGGGTTTTACTTGGGAAAGAGTTACGAGATACGAAGATGGTGGAGTCGTC
ACCGTCACGCAGGACACCAGCCTTGAGGATGGCGAGCTCGTCTACAACGTCAAGGTCAGAGGGGTAAACT
TTCCCTCCAATGGTCCCGTGATGCAGAAGAAGACCAAGGGTTGGGAGCCTAATACAGAGATGATGTATCC
AGCAGATGGTGGTCTGAGAGGATACACTGACATCGCACTGAAAGTTGATGGTGGTGGCCATCTGCACTGC
AACTTCGTGACAACTTACAGGTCAAAAAAGACCGTCGGGAACATCAAGATGCCCGGTGTCCATGCCGTTG
ATCACCGCCTGGAAAGGATCGAGGAGAGTGACAATGAAACCTACGTAGTGCAACGCGAAGTGGCAGTTGC
CAAATACAGCAACCTTGGTGGTGGCATGGACGAGCTGTACAAGTAAGAATTCGATATCAAGCTTATCGGT
AATCAACCTCTGGATTACAAAATTTGTGAAAGATTGACTGGTATTCTTAACTATGTTGCTCCTTTTACGC
TATGTGGATACGCTGCTTTAATGCCTTTGTATCATGCTATTGCTTCCCGTATGGCTTTCATTTTCTCCTC
CTTGTATAAATCCTGGTTGCTGTCTCTTTATGAGGAGTTGTGGCCCGTTGTCAGGCAACGTGGCGTGGTG
TGCACTGTGTTTGCTGACGCAACCCCCACTGGTTGGGGCATTGCCACCACCTGTCAGCTCCTTTCCGGGA
CTTTCGCTTTCCCCCTCCCTATTGCCACGGCGGAACTCATCGCCGCCTGCCTTGCCCGCTGCTGGACAGG
GGCTCGGCTGTTGGGCACTGACAATTCCGTGGTGTTGTCGGGGAAATCATCGTCCTTTCCTTGGCTGCTC
GCCTGTGTTGCCACCTGGATTCTGCGCGGGACGTCCTTCTGCTACGTCCCTTCGGCCCTCAATCCAGCGG
ACCTTCCTTCCCGCGGCCTGCTGCCGGCTCTGCGGCCTCTTCCGCGTCTTCGCCTTCGCCCTCAGACGAG
TCGGATCTCCCTTTGGGCCGCCTCCCCGCATCGATACCGTCGACCTCGAGACCTAGAAAAACATGGAGCA
ATCACAAGTAGCAATACAGCAGCTACCAATGCTGATTGTGCCTGGCTAGAAGCACAAGAGGAGGAGGAGG
TGGGTTTTCCAGTCACACCTCAGGTACCTTTAAGACCAATGACTTACAAGGCAGCTGTAGATCTTAGCCA
CTTTTTAAAAGAAAAGGGGGGACTGGAAGGGCTAATTCACTCCCAACGAAGACAAGATATCCTTGATCTG
TGGATCTACCACACACAAGGCTACTTCCCTGATTGGCAGAACTACACACCAGGGCCAGGGATCAGATATC
CACTGACCTTTGGATGGTGCTACAAGCTAGTACCAGTTGAGCAAGAGAAGGTAGAAGAAGCCAATGAAGG
AGAGAACACCCGCTTGTTACACCCTGTGAGCCTGCATGGGATGGATGACCCGGAGAGAGAAGTATTAGAG
TGGAGGTTTGACAGCCGCCTAGCATTTCATCACATGGCCCGAGAGCTGCATCCGGACTGTACTGGGTCTC
TCTGGTTAGACCAGATCTGAGCCTGGGAGCTCTCTGGCTAACTAGGGAACCCACTGCTTAAGCCTCAATA
AAGCTTGCCTTGAGTGCTTCAAGTAGTGTGTGCCCGTCTGTTGTGTGACTCTGGTAACTAGAGATCCCTC
AGACCCTTTTAGTCAGTGTGGAAAATCTCTAGCAGGGCCCGTTTAAACCCGCTGATCAGCCTCGACTGTG
CCTTCTAGTTGCCAGCCATCTGTTGTTTGCCCCTCCCCCGTGCCTTCCTTGACCCTGGAAGGTGCCACTC
CCACTGTCCTTTCCTAATAAAATGAGGAAATTGCATCGCATTGTCTGAGTAGGTGTCATTCTATTCTGGG
GGGTGGGGTGGGGCAGGACAGCAAGGGGGAGGATTGGGAAGACAATAGCAGGCATGCTGGGGATGCGGTG
GGCTCTATGGCTTCTGAGGCGGAAAGAACCAGCTGGGGCTCTAGGGGGTATCCCC
[124 nt withheld, positions 3976-4099]
C
[91 nt withheld, positions 4101-4191]
A
[49 nt withheld, positions 4193-4241]
CCTTTGACGTTGGAGTCCACGTTCTTT
[37 nt withheld, positions 4269-4305]
ACCCTATCTCGGTCTATTCTTTTGATTTATAAGGGATTTTGCCGATTTCGGCCTATTGGTTAAAAAATGA
GCTGATTTAACAAAAATTTAACGCGAATTAATTCTGTGGAATGTGTGTCAGTTAGGGTGTGGAAAGTCCC
CAGGCTCCCCAGCAGGCAGAAGTATGCAAAGCATGCATCTCAATTAGTCAGCAACCAGGTGTGGAAAGTC
CCCAGGCTCCCCAGCAGGCAGAAGTATGCAAAGCATGCATCTCAATTAGTCAGCAACCATAGTCCCGCCC
CTAACTCCGCCCAGTTCCGCCCATTCTCCGCCCCATGGCTGACTAATTTTTTTTATTTATGCAGAGGCCG
AGGCCGCCTCTGCCTCTGAGCTATTCCAGAAGTAGTGAGGAGGCTTTTTTGGAGGCCTAGGCTTTTGCAA
AAAGCTCCCGGGAGCTTGTATATCCATTTTCGGATCTGATCAGCACGTGTTGACAATTAATCATCGGCAT
AGTATATCGGCATAGTATAATACGACAAGGTGAGGAACTAAACCATGGCCAAGTTGACCAGTGCCGTTCC
GGTGCTCACCGCGCGCGACGTCGCCGGAGCGGTCGAGTTCTGGACCGACCGGCTCGGGTTCTCCCGGGAC
TTCGTGGAGGACGACTTCGCCGGTGTGGTCCGGGACGACGTGACCCTGTTCATCAGCGCGGTCCAGGACC
AGGTGGTGCCGGACAACACCCTGGCCTGGGTGTGGGTGCGCGGCCTGGACGAGCTGTACGCCGAGTGGTC
GGAGGTCGTGTCCACGAACTTCCGGGACGCCTCCGGGCCGGCCATGACCGAGATCGGCGAGCAGCCGTGG
GGGCGGGAGTTCGCCCTGCGCGACCCGGCCGGCAACTGCGTGCACTTCGTGGCCGAGGAGCAGGACTGAC
ACGTGCTACGAGATTTCGATTCCACCGCCGCCTTCTATGAAAGGTTGGGCTTCGGAATCGTTTTCCGGGA
CGCCGGCTGGATGATCCTCCAGCGCGGGGATCTCATGCTGGAGTTCTTCGCCCACCCCAACTTGTTTATT
GCAGCTTATAATGGTTACAAATAAAGCAATAGCATCACAAATTTCACAAATAAAGCATTTTTTTCACTGC
ATTCTAGTTGTGGTTTGTCCAAACTCATCAATGTATCTTATCATGTCTGTATACCGTCGACCTCTAGCTA
GAGCTTGGCGTAATCATGGTCATAGCTGTTTCCTGTGTGAAATTGTTATCCGCTCACAATTCCACACAAC
ATACGAGCCGGAAGCATAAAGTGTAAAGCCTGGGGTGCCTAATGAGTGAGCTAACTCACATTAATTGCGT
TGCGCTCACTGCCCGCTTTCCAGTCGGGAAACCTGTCGTGCCAGCTGCATTAATGAATCGGCCAACGCGC
GGGGAGAGGCGGTTTGCGTATTGGGCGCTCTTCCGCTTCCTCGCTCACTGACTCGCTGCGCTCGGTCGTT
CGGCTGCGGCGAGCGGTATCAGCTCACTCAAAGGCGGTAATACGGTTATCCACAGAATCAGGGGATAACG
CAGGAAAGAACATGTGAGCAAAAGGCCAGCAAAAGGCCAGGAACCGTAAAAAGGCCGCGTTGCTGGCGTT
TTTCCATAGGCTCCGCCCCCCTGACGAGCATCACAAAAATCGACGCTCAAGTCAGAGGTGGCGAAACCCG
ACAGGACTATAAAGATACCAGGCGTTTCCCCCTGGAAGCTCCCTCGTGCGCTCTCCTGTTCCGACCCTGC
CGCTTACCGGATACCTGTCCGCCTTTCTCCCTTCGGGAAGCGTGGCGCTTTCTCATAGCTCACGCTGTAG
GTATCTCAGTTCGGTGTAGGTCGTTCGCTCCAAGCTGGGCTGTGTGCACGAACCCCCCGTTCAGCCCGAC
CGCTGCGCCTTATCCGGTAACTATCGTCTTGAGTCCAACCCGGTAAGACACGACTTATCGCCACTGGCAG
CAGCCACTGGTAACAGGATTAGCAGAGCGAGGTATGTAGGCGGTGCTACAGAGTTCTTGAAGTGGTGGCC
TAACTACGGCTACACTAGAAGAACAGTATTTGGTATCTGCGCTCTGCTGAAGCCAGTTACCTTCGGAAAA
AGAGTTGGTAGCTCTTGATCCGGCAAACAAACCACCGCTGGTAGCGGTGGTTTTTTTGTTTGCAAGCAGC
AGATTACGCGCAGAAAAAAAGGATCTCAAGAAGATCCTTTGATCTTTTCTACGGGGTCTGACGCTCAGTG
GAACGAAAACTCACGTTAAGGGATTTTGGTCATGAGATTATCAAAAAGGATCTTCACCTAGATCCTTTTA
AATTAAAAATGAAGTTTTAAATCAATCTAAAGTATATATGAGTAAACTTGGTCTGACAGTTACCAATGCT
TAATCAGTGAGGCACCTATCTCAGCGATCTGTCTATTTCGTTCATCCATAGTTGCCTGACTCCCCGTCGT
GTAGATAACTACGATACGGGAGGGCTTACCATCTGGCCCCAGTGCTGCAATGATACCGCGAGACCCACGC
TCACCGGCTCCAGATTTATCAGCAATAAACCAGCCAGCCGGAAGGGCCGAGCGCAGAAGTGGTCCTGCAA
CTTTATCCGCCTCCATCCAGTCTATTAATTGTTGCCGGGAAGCTAGAGTAAGTAGTTCGCCAGTTAATAG
TTTGCGCAACGTTGTTGCCATTGCTACAGGCATCGTGGTGTCACGCTCGTCGTTTGGTATGGCTTCATTC
AGCTCCGGTTCCCAACGATCAAGGCGAGTTACATGATCCCCCATGTTGTGCAAAAAAGCGGTTAGCTCCT
TCGGTCCTCCGATCGTTGTCAGAAGTAAGTTGGCCGCAGTGTTATCACTCATGGTTATGGCAGCACTGCA
TAATTCTCTTACTGTCATGCCATCCGTAAGATGCTTTTCTGTGACTGGTGAGTACTCAACCAAGTCATTC
TGAGAATAGTGTATGCGGCGACCGAGTTGCTCTTGCCCGGCGTCAATACGGGATAATACCGCGCCACATA
GCAGAACTTTAAAAGTGCTCATCATTGGAAAACGTTCTTCGGGGCGAAAACTCTCAAGGATCTTACCGCT
GTTGAGATCCAGTTCGATGTAACCCACTCGTGCACCCAACTGATCTTCAGCATCTTTTACTTTCACCAGC
GTTTCTGGGTGAGCAAAAACAGGAAGGCAAAATGCCGCAAAAAAGGGAATAAGGGCGACACGGAAATGTT
GAATACTCATACTCTTCCTTTTTCAATATTATTGAAGCATTTATCAGGGTTATTGTCTCATGAGCGGATA
CATATTTGAATGTATTTAGAAAAATAAACAAATAGGGGTTCCGCGCACATTTCCCCGAAAAGTGCCACCT
GACGTCGACGGATCGGGAGATCTCCCGATCCCCTATGGTGCACTCTCAGTACAATCTGCTCTGATGCCGC
ATAGTTAAGCCAGTATCTGCTCCCTGCTTGTGTGTTGGAGGTCGCTGAGTAGTGCGCGAGCAAAATTTAA
GCTACAACAAGGCAAGGCTTGACCGACAATTGCATGAAGAATCTGCTTAGGGTTAGGCGTTTTGCGCTGC
TTCGCGATGTACGGGCCAGATATACGCGTTGACATTGATTATTGACTAGTTATTAATAGTAATCAATTAC
GGGGTCATTAGTTCATAGCCCATATATGGAGTTCCGCGTTACATAACTTACGGTAAATGGCCCGCCTGGC
TGACCGCCCAACGACCCCCGCCCATTGACGTCAATAATGACGTATGTTCCCATAGTAACGCCAATAGGGA
CTTTCCATTGACGTCAATGGGTGGAGTATTTACGGTAAACTGCCCACTTGGCAGTACATCAAGTGTATCA
TATGCCAAGTACGCCCCCTATTGACGTCAATGACGGTAAATGGCCCGCCTGGCATTATGCCCAGTACATG
ACCTTATGGGACTTTCCTACTTGGCAGTACATCTACGTATTAGTCATCGCTATTACCATGGTGATGCGGT
TTTGGCAGTACATCAATGGGCGTGGATAGCGGTTTGACTCACGGGGATTTCCAAGTCTCCACCCCATTGA
CGTCAATGGGAGTTTGTTTTGGCACCAAAATCAACGGGACTTTCCAAAATGTCGTAACAACTCCGCCCCA
TTGACGCAAATGGGCGGTAGGCGTGTACGGTGGGAGGTCTATATAAGCAGCGCGTTTTGCCTGTACTGGG
TCTCTCTGGTTAGACCAGATCTGAGCCTGGGAGCTCTCTGGCTAACTAGGGAACCCACTGCTTAAGCCTC
AATAAAGCTTGCCTTGAGTGCTTCAAGTAGTGTGTGCCCGTCTGTTGTGTGACTCTGGTAACTAGAGATC
CCTCAGACCCTTTTAGTCAGTGTGGAAAATCTCTAGCAGTGGCGCCCGAACAGGGACTTGAAAGCGAAAG
GGAAACCAGAGGAGCTCTCTCGACGCAGGACTCGGCTTGCTGAAGCGCGCACGGCAAGAGGCGAGGGGCG
GCGACTGGTGAGTACGCCAAAAATTTTGACTAGCGGAGGCTAGAAGGAGAGAGATGGGTGCGAGAGCGTC
AGTATTAAGCGGGGGAGAATTAGATCGCGATGGGAAAAAATTCGGTTAAGGCCAGGGGGAAAGAAAAAAT
ATAAATTAAAACATATAGTATGGGCAAGCAGGGAGCTAGAACGATTCGCAGTTAATCCTGGCCTGTTAGA
AACATCAGAAGGCTGTAGACAAATACTGGGACAGCTACAACCATCCCTTCAGACAGGATCAGAAGAACTT
AGATCATTATATAATACAGTAGCAACCCTCTATTGTGTGCATCAAAGGATAGAGATAAAAGACACCAAGG
AAGCTTTAGACAAGATAGAGGAAGAGCAAAACAAAAGTAAGACCACCGCACAGCAAGCGGCCGCTGATCT
TCAGACCTGGAGGAGGAGATATGAGGGACAATTGGAGAAGTGAATTATATAAATATAAAGTAGTAAAAAT
TGAACCATTAGGAGTAGCACCCACCAAGGCAAAGAGAAGAGTGGTGCAGAGAGAAAAAAGAGCAGTGGGA
ATAGGAGCTTTGTTCCTTGGGTTCTTGGGAGCAGCAGGAAGCACTATGGGCGCAGCGTCAATGACGCTGA
CGGTACAGGCCAGACAATTATTGTCTGGTATAGTGCAGCAGCAGAACAATTTGCTGAGGGCTATTGAGGC
GCAACAGCATCTGTTGCAACTCACAGTCTGGGGCATCAAGCAGCTCCAGGCAAGAATCCTGGCTGTGGAA
AGATACCTAAAGGATCAACAGCTCCTGGGGATTTGGGGTTGCTCTGGAAAACTCATTTGCACCACTGCTG
TGCCTTGGAATGCTAGTTGGAGTAATAAATCTCTGGAACAGATTTGGAATCACACGACCTGGATGGAGTG
GGACAGAGAAATTAACAATTACACAAGCTTAATACACTCCTTAATTGAAGAATCGCAAAACCAGCAAGAA
AAGAATGAACAAGAATTATTGGAATTAGATAAATGGGCAAGTTTGTGGAATTGGTTTAACATAACAAATT
GGCTGTGGTATATAAAATTATTCATAATGATAGTAGGAGGCTTGGTAGGTTTAAGAATAGTTTTTGCTGT
ACTTTCTATAGTGAATAGAGTTAGGCAGGGATATTCACCATTATCGTTTCAGACCCACCTCCCAACCCCG
AGGGGACCCGACAGGCCCGAAGGAATAGAAGAAGAAGGTGGAGA
